Addgene plasmid #229976: pDF1b-iBOP
Purpose: Rhamnose inducible expression of Bambusa oldhamii PAL gene
Depositing lab: Christie Peebles. Depositing organization: Colorado State University, Fort Collins. Publication: Improving trans-cinnamic acid production in a model cyanobacterium. Hunstiger D, Ma H, Paton AJ, Peebles CAM. Biotechnol Prog. 2025 Mar-Apr;41(2):e3512. doi: 10.1002/btpr.3512. Epub 2024 Oct 1. PubMed 40235106.
Backbone
  Vector backbone: pDF1b
  Backbone size w/o insert (bp): 7861
  Total vector size (bp): 11099
  Modifications to backbone: y25f mobA mutation at 5571-5572 Mutated site in mobA gene with inactivated nickase activity to increase transformation efficiency, based on: Bishe B, Taton A, Golden JW. Modification of RSF1010-Based Broad-Host-Range Plasmids for Improved Conjugation and Cyanobacterial Bioprospecting. iScience. 2019;20:216-228.doi:10.1016/j.isci.2019.09.002
  Vector type: Bacterial Expression
Growth in bacteria
  Bacterial resistance: Spectinomycin, 50 μg/mL
  Growth temperature: 37°C
  Growth strain: DH5alpha
  Copy number: Low Copy
Gene/Insert 1
  Gene/Insert name: Prha Rhamnose Inducible Promoter
  Species: Synthetic
  Insert size (bp): 1099
  Promoter: n/a
  Cloning method: Gibson Cloning
  Sequencing primers: 5′ ttattgcagaaagccatc; 3′ ttctacctcctttgtatattataaac
Gene/Insert 2
  Gene/Insert name: Bambusa oldhamii PAL
  Species: Bambusa oldhamii
  Insert size (bp): 2139
  Promoter: Prha
  Cloning method: Gibson Cloning
  Sequencing primers: 5′ atgcctcgggaagatggc; 3′ tcaacagatagggagcggc
Terms and licenses: Academic/Nonprofit Terms; Industry Terms
Depositor comments: Twenty-six initial pDF plasmids were generously shared with us by the lab of Dr. Paulo Kallio. Dr. Jacob Sebesta generated the initial pDF1b backbone used in this study. The Prha rhamnose inducible promoter was synthesized based on: Kelly CL, Taylor GM, Hitchcock A, Torres-Méndez A, Heap JT. A Rhamnose-inducible system for precise and temporal control of gene expression in cyanobacteria. ACS Synth Biol. 2018;7(4):1056-1066. doi:10.1021/acssynbio.7b00435
How to cite: pDF1b-iBOP was a gift from Christie Peebles (Addgene plasmid # 229976 ; http://n2t.net/addgene:229976 ; RRID:Addgene_229976)
