[The description below was written by a language model from this plasmid's Addgene catalogue record and pLannotate feature annotations shown in this document.]
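Description:
pDF1b-iBOP is an 11.1 kb bacterial expression plasmid built on pDF1b, an RSF1010-derived broad-host-range backbone. Replication depends on the RSF1010 oriV together with the plasmid-encoded RepA, RepB and RepC proteins, which lets it be maintained at low copy in E. coli as well as in other bacteria. The associated work concerns a model cyanobacterium. The backbone also carries the RSF1010 oriT and mobilization genes (mobB and mobC are annotated), so it can be transferred by conjugation with a helper plasmid. According to the record, mobA carries a Y25F mutation that inactivates its nickase activity, a change introduced to increase transformation efficiency. Selection is by spectinomycin through the aadA (SmR) aminoglycoside adenylyltransferase gene, which is followed by a lambda t0 terminator. Short annotated fragments such as GmR, rop, the Pc promoter and the AmpR promoter appear to be non-functional remnants of earlier cloning.

The payload is a rhamnose-inducible expression cassette assembled by Gibson cloning. A synthetic Prha module of about 1.1 kb contains the E. coli rhaS activator gene on the reverse strand and the forward-facing rhaB promoter. In the presence of L-rhamnose, RhaS activates this promoter. It drives the roughly 2.1 kb phenylalanine ammonia-lyase (PAL) coding sequence from the bamboo Bambusa oldhamii. The automated annotation labels this ORF by homology to parsley PAL1, but the catalogue identifies its source as bamboo. T7Te and rrnB T1/T2 terminators follow the gene. PAL deaminates L-phenylalanine to trans-cinnamic acid, and the plasmid was made for inducible PAL expression in work aimed at improving trans-cinnamic acid production in cyanobacteria.
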