Features (pLannotate 1.2.2; 24 found; start..end, strand, type, name):
    113..136     -  promoter       Pc promoter (fragment): intI1 (promoter lies within the coding sequence); class 1 integron promoter
    209..249     -  CDS            rop (fragment): Rop protein, which maintains plasmids at low copy number; rop
    285..360     +  promoter       lacIq promoter: lacI (mutant); In the lacIq allele, a single base change in the promoter boosts expression of the lacI gene about 10-fold.
    364..1197    -  CDS            rhaS: RHAS_ECOLI - Also known as rhaC2. Experimental evidence at protein level: Swiss-Prot protein existence level 1. Activates expression of the rhaBAD and rhaT operons. From Escherichia coli (strain K12).
   1239..1259    -  protein_bind   lac operator (fragment): The lac repressor binds to the lac operator to inhibit transcription in E. coli. This inhibition can be relieved by adding lactose or isopropyl-β-D-thiogalactopyranoside (IPTG). lac repressor encoded by lacI
   1273..1290    -  protein_bind   lac operator (fragment): The lac repressor binds to the lac operator to inhibit transcription in E. coli. This inhibition can be relieved by adding lactose or isopropyl-β-D-thiogalactopyranoside (IPTG). lac repressor encoded by lacI
   1304..1420    +  promoter       rhaB promoter: promoter of the E. coli rhaBAD operon, conferring tight induction with L-rhamnose and repression with D-glucose in the presence of RhaR and RhaS (Giacalone et al., 2006)
   1472..3595    +  CDS            PAL1: PAL1_PETCR - Experimental evidence at protein level: Swiss-Prot protein existence level 1. This is a key enzyme of plant metabolism catalyzing the first reaction in the biosynthesis from L-phenylalanine of a wide variety of natural products based on the phenylpropane skeleton. From Petroselinum crispum (Parsley) (Petroselinum hortense).
   3606..3633    +  terminator     T7Te terminator: phage T7 early transcription terminator
   3791..3906    +  ncRNA          5S rRNA: Accession: RF00001 - 5S ribosomal RNA
   3910..3996    +  terminator     rrnB T1 terminator: Escherichia coli rrnB; transcription terminator T1 from the E. coli rrnB gene
   4088..4115    +  terminator     rrnB T2 terminator: transcription terminator T2 from the E. coli rrnB gene
   4134..4174    +  promoter       AmpR promoter (fragment): bla
   4594..4988    -  rep_origin     RSF1010 oriV: replication origin of the broad-host-range plasmid RSF1010; requires the RSF1010 RepA/B/C proteins for replication (Scholz et al., 1989)
   5018..5299    -  CDS            mobC: MOBC_ECOLX - Protein predicted: Swiss-Prot protein existence level 4. This protein is essential to promote the specific transfer of the plasmid in the presence of conjugative plasmids. From Escherichia coli.
   5330..5417    +  oriT           RSF1010 oriT: origin of transfer of the broad-host-range plasmid RSF1010 (Scholz et al., 1989)
   6246..6656    +  CDS            mobB: MOBB2_ECOLX - Protein predicted: Swiss-Prot protein existence level 4. This protein is essential to promote the specific transfer of the plasmid in the presence of conjugative plasmids. From Escherichia coli.
   6656..7627    +  CDS            RSF1010 RepB: replication protein B of the broad-host-range plasmid RSF1010 (Scholz et al., 1989); repB
   8070..8144    +  ncRNA          Plasmid R1162: Accession: RF00043 - R1162-like plasmid antisense RNA
   8138..8977    +  CDS            RSF1010 RepA: replication protein A of the broad-host-range plasmid RSF1010 (Scholz et al., 1989); repA
   8964..9815    +  CDS            RSF1010 RepC (fragment): replication protein C of the broad-host-range plasmid RSF1010 (Scholz et al., 1989); repC
  10044..10138   -  terminator     lambda t0 terminator: transcription terminator from phage lambda
  10182..10973   -  CDS            SmR: aminoglycoside adenylyltransferase (Murphy, 1985); aadA; confers resistance to spectinomycin and streptomycin
  10980..11036   -  CDS            GmR (fragment): gentamycin acetyltransferase; aacC1; confers resistance to gentamycin
>Addgene plasmid #229976 | pDF1b-iBOP | addgene full sequence | sequence record 464941 | Addgene NGS Result
AAAAAAACAGTCATAACAAGCCATGAAAACCGCCACTGCGCCGTTACCACCGCTGCGTTCGGTCAAGGTT
CTGGACCAGTTGCGTGAGCGCATACGCTACTTGCATTACAGCTTACGAACCGAACAGGCTTATGTCCACT
GGGTTCGTGTGTACACTCCCGGCATCCGCTTACAGACAAGCTGTGACCGTCTCCGGGAGCTGCATGTGTC
AGAGGTTTTCACCGTCATCACCGAAACGCGCGAGGCAGCAGATCAATTCGCGCGCGAAGGCGAAGCGGCA
CGTTGACACCATCGAATGGTGCAAAACCTTTCGCGGTATGGCATGATAGCGCCCGGAAGAGAGTCAATTC
AGGGTGGTGATTATTGCAGAAAGCCATCCCGTCCCTGGCGAATATCACGCGGTGACCAGTTAAACTCTCG
GCGAAAAAGCGTCGAAAAGTGGTTACTGTCGCTGAATCCACAGCGATAGGCGATGTCAGTAACGCTGGCC
TCGCTGTGGCGTAGCAGATGTCGGGCTTTCATCAGTCGCAGGCGGTTCAGGTATCGCTGAGGCGTCAGTC
CCGTTTGCTGCTTAAGCTGCCGATGTAGCGTACGCAGTGAAAGAGAAAATTGATCCGCCACGGCATCCCA
ATTCACCTCATCGGCAAAATGGTCCTCCAGCCAGGCCAGAAGCAAGTTGAGGCGTGATGCGCTGTTTTCC
AGGTTCTCCTGCAAACTGCTTTTACGCAGCAAGAGCAGTAATTGCATAAACAAGATCTCGCGACTGGCGG
TCGAGGGTAAATCATTTTCCCCTTCCTGCTGTTCCATCTGTGCAACCAGCTGTCGAACCTGCTGCAATAC
GCTGTGGTTAACGCGCCAGTGGGACGGATACTGCCCATCCAGCTCTTGTGGCAGCAACTGATTCAGCCCG
GCGAGAAACTGAAATCGATCCGGCGAGCGATACAGCACATTGGTCAGACACAGATTATCGGTATGTTCAT
ACAGATGCCGATCATGATCGCGTACGAAACAGACCGTGCCACCGGTGATGGTATAGGGCTGCCCATTAAA
CACATGAATACCCGTGCCATGTTCGACAATCACAATTTCATGAAAATCATGATGATGTTCAGGAAAATCC
GCCTGCGGGAGCCGGGGTTCTATCGCCACGGACGCGTTACCAGACGGAAAAAAATCCACACTATGTAATA
CGGTCATACTGGCCTCCTGATGTCGTCAACACGGCGAAATATGTGTGAAATTGTTATCCGCTCACAATTG
AATCTAAGTATCATTGTTATCCGCTCACAAGTCAACACTCTTTCCACAATTCAGCAAATTGTGAACATCA
TCACGTTCATCTTTCCCTGGTTGCCAATGGCCCATTTTCCTGTCAGTAACGAGAAGGTCGCGTATTCAGG
CGCTTTTTAGACTGGTCGTAATGAATCGGGTAAGTTTATAATATACAAAGGAGGTAGAAATGCCTCGGGA
AGATGGCCATGTAGCTGCGAATGGGAACGGGTTGTGTATGGCCGCCCCTCGCGCAGACCCTTTAAATTGG
GGTAAAGCTGCAGAGGAGCTAATGGGCTCCCACCTCGATGAAGTGAAGCGTATGGTTGCAGAATATCGCC
AACCCGTTGTGAAGATCGAGGGGGCCTCTTTGCGGATCGCCCAGGTGGCGGCAGTAGCAGTAGCTGGCGA
CGCAAAAGTGGAATTGGACGAATCCGCTCGAGAGCGAGTCAAGGCCTCTAGCGATTGGGTAATGAATAGC
ATGATGAATGGGACAGATTCCTACGGAGTAACTACCGGGTTCGGCGCGACTAGCCATCGACGAACCAAGG
AGGGGGGAGCCTTACAGCGGGAACTCATCCGTTTTTTAAACGCTGGTGCATTTGGCACAGGCTGTGACGG
GCATGTTCTACCCGCCGAAGCTACGCGCGCTGCGATGTTGGTGCGAATCAACACTCTCCTGCAGGGTTAC
AGCGGAATTCGGTTCGAGATTTTAGAAGCAATTACCAAGCTCCTCAATGCGAATGTAACACCGTGTTTAC
CTCTACGCGGTACAGTAACTGCTAGCGGGGACTTAGTGCCGCTAAGCTATATTGCCGGCTTGGTAACCGG
ACGCGAAAACTCCGTTGCCGTCGCCCCTGACGGACGGAAAGTTAATGCGGCCGAGGCGTTTAAAATTGCG
GGGATCCAAGGGGGGTTCTTTGAACTGCAGCCTAAGGAGGGATTAGCCATGGTGAACGGAACGGCAGTCG
GTAGCGGGCTGGCAAGTACTGTCCTCTTCGAGGCTAACATCCTGGCAATTTTAGCTGAAGTTTTGAGTGC
GGTCTTCTGTGAAGTGATGAACGGAAAGCCGGAATACACAGATCATCTAACCCATAAGCTAAAACACCAC
CCTGGCCAAATTGAGGCTGCTGCTATTATGGAGCACATTTTGGAAGGTTCCAGTTACATGAAGCTCGCTA
AGAAACTAGGTGATTTGGACCCACTCATGAAACCCAAACAGGATCGGTACGCTCTGCGAACGTCTCCCCA
ATGGCTAGGACCACAGATTGAGGTGATCCGTGCTGCCACGAAGTCTATTGAGCGTGAAATCAATTCTGTG
AATGACAATCCCTTGATCGACGTCTCTCGAAACAAGGCGTTACACGGAGGTAATTTCCAAGGGACGCCCA
TTGGGGTTTCCATGGACAACACTCGACTAGCGATTGCAGCTATTGGAAAATTGATGTTTGCTCAGTTTAG
TGAACTCGTAAACGACTTTTATAACAACGGGCTACCTAGCAACTTAAGCGGTGGTCGAAACCCGTCTTTA
GACTATGGCTTCAAAGGGGCCGAGATCGCGATGGCCAGCTATTGCAGCGAGCTGCAGTTCTTGGGTAACC
CTGTTACGAATCATGTACAGAGCGCTGAACAACATAACCAAGATGTGAATAGCCTAGGCCTAATTAGCTC
TCGTAAGACGGCCGAAGCCATTGATATTTTAAAGATTATGAGCTCTACATTTCTAGTCGCATTGTGTCAG
GCTATTGATCTCCGACATATTGAGGAGAACGTAAAGAGCGCTGTTAAAAGTTGTGTTATGACTGTTGCCA
AGAAGACGCCCTCCACAAACAGCACAGGTGACCTGCACGTAGCTCGGTTCTGTGAAAAAGATCTCCTAAA
AGAAATCGACCGCGAGGCGGTTTTTGCATATGCAGATGATCCCTGCTCCCCGAATTATCCCCTAATGAAG
AAGCTACGAAGTGTCTTGGTTGAGAGCGCGTTAGCGAACGGTATGGCAGAATTTAATGCGGAGACATCCA
TCTTCGCTCGCGTGGCTCTCTTCGAAGAGGAGTTGCGTGCAGCCCTCCCTCGTGCTGTGGAGGCCGCTCG
CGCGAGCGTGGAAAACGGGACTGCAGCGGCACCCAACCGCATCACCGAATGTCGTTCTTATCCATTATAC
CGGTTCGTTCGGGAAGAACTAGGTACAGAATACCTCACGGGCGAGAAGACACGCTCCCCTGGGGAGGAGC
TGAATAAAGTATTGTTGGCCATTAACCAAGGAAAACATATCGACCCCTTACTCGAATGTTTGAAAGAATG
GAATGGTGAGCCGCTCCCTATCTGTTGATCACACTGGCTCACCTTCGGGTGGGCCTTTCTGCGTTTATAT
ACGAGAGAGAGAATATAAAAAGCCAGATTATTAATCCGGCTTTTTTATTATTTTACTAGAGAAGCTTGGC
TGTTTTGGCGGATGAGAGAAGATTTTCAGCCTGATACAGATTAAATCAGAACGCAGAAGCGGTCTGATAA
AACAGAATTTGCCTGGCGGCAGTAGCGCGGTGGTCCCACCTGACCCCATGCCGAACTCAGAAGTGAAACG
CCGTAGCGCCGATGGTAGTGTGGGGTCTCCCCATGCGAGAGTAGGGAACTGCCAGGCATCAAATAAAACG
AAAGGCTCAGTCGAAAGACTGGGCCTTTCGTTTTATCTGTTGTTTGTCGGTGAACGCTCTCCTGAGTAGG
ACAAATCCGCCGGGAGCGGATTTGAACGTTGCGAAGCAACGGCCCGGAGGGTGGCGGGCAGGACGCCCGC
CATAAACTGCCAGGCATCAAATTAAGCAGAAGGCCATCCTGACGGATGGCCTTTTTGCGTTTCTACAAAC
TCTTTTGTTTATTTTTCTAAATACATTCAAATATGTATCCGCTCCTAGGGGATCCCATGGTACGCTAGCT
GAAAGCGACCAGGTGCTCGGCGTGGCAAGACTCGCAGCGAACCCGTAGAAAGCCATGCTCCAGCCGCCCG
CATTGGAGAAATTCTTCAAATTCCCGTTGCACATAGCCCGGCAATTCCTTTCCCTGCTCTGCCATAAGCG
CAGCGAATGCCGGGTAATACTCGTCAACGATCTGATAGAGAAGGGTTTGCTCGGGTCGGTGGCTCTGGTA
ACGACCAGTATCCCGATCCCGGCTGGCCGTCCTGGCCGCCACATGAGGCATGTTCCGCGTCCTTGCAATA
CTGTGTTTACATACAGTCTATCGCTTAGCGGAAAGTTCTTTTACCCTCAGCCGAAATGCCTGCCGTTGCT
AGACATTGCCAGCCAGTGCCCGTCACTCCCGTACTAACTGTCACGAACCCCTGCAATAACTGTCACGCCC
CCCTGCAATAACTGTCACGAACCCCTGCAATAACTGTCACGCCCCCAAACCTGCAAACCCAGCAGGGGCG
GGGGCTGGCGGGGTGTTGGAAAAATCCATCCATGATTATCTAAGAATAATCCACTAGGCGCGGTTATCAG
CGCCCTTGTGGGGCGCTGCTGCCCTTGCCCAATATGCCCGGCCAGAGGCCGGATAGCTGGTCTATTCGCT
GCGCTAGGCTACACACCGCCCCACCGCTGCGCGGCAGGGGGAAAGGCGGGCAAAGCCCGCTAAACCCCAC
ACCAAACCCCGCAGAAATACGCTGGAGCGCTTTTAGCCGCTTTAGCGGCCTTTCCCCCTACCCGAAGGGT
GGGGGCGCGTGTGCAGCCCCGCAGGGCCTGTCTCGGTCGATCATTCAGCCCGGCTCATCCTTCTGGCGTG
GCGGCAGACCGAACAAGGCGCGGTCGTGGTCGCGTTCAAGGTACGCATCCATTGCCGCCATGAGCCGATC
CTCCGGCCACTCGCTGCTGTTCACCTTGGCCAAAATCATGGCCCCCACCAGCACCTTGCGCCTTGTTTCG
TTCTTGCGCTCTTGCTGCTGTTCCCTTGCCCGCACCCGCTGAATTTCGGCATTGATTCGCGCTCGTTGTT
CTTCGAGCTTGGCCAGCCGATCCGCCGCCTTGTTGCTCCCCTTAACCATCTTGACACCCCATTGTTAATG
TGCTGTCTCGTAGGCTATCATGGAGGCACAGCGGCGGCAATCCCGACCCTACTTTGTAGGGGAGGGCGCA
CTTACCGGTTTCTCTTCGAGAAACTGGCCTAACGGCCACCCTTCGGGCGGTGCGCTCTCCGAGGGCCATT
GCATGGAGCCGAAAAGCAAAAGCAACAGCGAGGCAGCATGGCGATTTATCACCTTACGGCGAAAACCGGC
AGCAGGTCGGGCGGCCAATCGGCCAGGGCCAAGGCCGACTTTATCCAGCGCGAAGGCAAGTATGCCCGCG
ACATGGATGAAGTCTTGCACGCCGAATCCGGGCACATGCCGGAGTTCGTCGAGCGGCCCGCCGACTACTG
GGATGCTGCCGACCTGTATGAACGCGCCAATGGGCGGCTGTTCAAGGAGGTCGAATTTGCCCTGCCGGTC
GAGCTGACCCTCGACCAGCAGAAGGCGCTGGCGTCCGAGTTCGCCCAGCACCTGACCGGTGCCGAGCGCC
TGCCGTATACGCTGGCCATCCATGCCGGTGGCGGCGAGAACCCGCACTGCCACCTGATGATCTCCGAGCG
GATCAATGACGGCATCGAGCGGCCCGCCGCTCAGTGGTTCAAGCGGTACAACGGCAAGACCCCGGAGAAG
GGCGGGGCACAGAAGACCGAAGCGCTCAAGCCCAAGGCATGGCTTGAGCAGACCCGCGAGGCATGGGCCG
ACCATGCCAACCGGGCATTAGAGCGGGCTGGCCACGACGCCCGCATTGACCACAGAACACTTGAGGCGCA
GGGCATCGAGCGCCTGCCCGGTGTTCACCTGGGGCCGAACGTGGTGGAGATGGAAGGCCGGGGCATCCGC
ACCGACCGGGCAGACGTGGCCCTGAACATCGACACCGCCAACGCCCAGATCATCGACTTACAGGAATACC
GGGAGGCAATAGACCATGAACGCAATCGACAGAGTGAAGAAATCCAGAGGCATCAACGAGTTAGCGGAGC
AGATCGAACCGCTGGCCCAGAGCATGGCGACACTGGCCGACGAAGCCCGGCAGGTCATGAGCCAGACCCA
GCAGGCCAGCGAGGCGCAGGCGGCGGAGTGGCTGAAAGCCCAGCGCCAGACAGGGGCGGCATGGGTGGAG
CTGGCCAAAGAGTTGCGGGAGGTAGCCGCCGAGGTGAGCAGCGCCGCGCAGAGCGCCCGGAGCGCGTCGC
GGGGGTGGCACTGGAAGCTATGGCTAACCGTGATGCTGGCTTCCATGATGCCTACGGTGGTGCTGCTGAT
CGCATCGTTGCTCTTGCTCGACCTGACGCCACTGACAACCGAGGACGGCTCGATCTGGCTGCGCTTGGTG
GCCCGATGAAGAACGACAGGACTTTGCAGGCCATAGGCCGACAGCTCAAGGCCATGGGCTGTGAGCGCTT
CGATATCGGCGTCAGGGACGCCACCACCGGCCAGATGATGAACCGGGAATGGTCAGCCGCCGAAGTGCTC
CAGAACACGCCATGGCTCAAGCGGATGAATGCCCAGGGCAATGACGTGTATATCAGGCCCGCCGAGCAGG
AGCGGCATGGTCTGGTGCTGGTGGACGACCTCAGCGAGTTTGACCTGGATGACATGAAAGCCGAGGGCCG
GGAGCCTGCCCTGGTAGTGGAAACCAGCCCGAAGAACTATCAGGCATGGGTCAAGGTGGCCGACGCCGCA
GGCGGTGAACTTCGGGGGCAGATTGCCCGGACGCTGGCCAGCGAGTACGACGCCGACCCGGCCAGCGCCG
ACAGCCGCCACTATGGCCGCTTGGCGGGCTTCACCAACCGCAAGGACAAGCACACCACCCGCGCCGGTTA
TCAGCCGTGGGTGCTGCTGCGTGAATCCAAGGGCAAGACCGCCACCGCTGGCCCGGCGCTGGTGCAGCAG
GCTGGCCAGCAGATCGAGCAGGCCCAGCGGCAGCAGGAGAAGGCCCGCAGGCTGGCCAGCCTCGAACTGC
CCGAGCGGCAGCTTAGCCGCCACCGGCGCACGGCGCTGGACGAGTACCGCAGCGAGATGGCCGGGCTGGT
CAAGCGCTTCGGTGATGACCTCAGCAAGTGCGACTTTATCGCCGCGCAGAAGCTGGCCAGCCGGGGCCGC
AGTGCCGAGGAAATCGGCAAGGCCATGGCCGAGGCCAGCCCAGCGCTGGCAGAGCGCAAGCCCGGCCACG
AAGCGGATTACATCGAGCGCACCGTCAGCAAGGTCATGGGTCTGCCCAGCGTCCAGCTTGCGCGGGCCGA
GCTGGCACGGGCACCGGCACCCCGCCAGCGAGGCATGGACAGGGGCGGGCCAGATTTCAGCATGTAGTGC
TTGCGTTGGTACTCACGCCTGTTATACTATGAGTACTCACGCACAGAAGGGGGTTTTATGGAATACGAAA
AAAGCGCTTCAGGGTCGGTCTACCTGATCAAAAGTGACAAGGGCTATTGGTTGCCCGGTGGCTTTGGTTA
TACGTCAAACAAGGCCGAGGCTGGCCGCTTTTCAGTCGCTGATATGGCCAGCCTTAACCTTGACGGCTGC
ACCTTGTCCTTGTTCCGCGAAGACAAGCCTTTCGGCCCCGGCAAGTTTCTCGGTGACTGATATGAAAGAC
CAAAAGGACAAGCAGACCGGCGACCTGCTGGCCAGCCCTGACGCTGTACGCCAAGCGCGATATGCCGAGC
GCATGAAGGCCAAAGGGATGCGTCAGCGCAAGTTCTGGCTGACCGACGACGAATACGAGGCGCTGCGCGA
GTGCCTGGAAGAACTCAGAGCGGCGCAGGGCGGGGGTAGTGACCCCGCCAGCGCCTAACCACCAACTGCC
TGCAAAGGAGGCAATCAATGGCTACCCATAAGCCTATCAATATTCTGGAGGCGTTCGCAGCAGCGCCGCC
ACCGCTGGACTACGTTTTGCCCAACATGGTGGCCGGTACGGTCGGGGCGCTGGTGTCGCCCGGTGGTGCC
GGTAAATCCATGCTGGCCCTGCAACTGGCCGCACAGATTGCAGGCGGGCCGGATCTGCTGGAGGTGGGCG
AACTGCCCACCGGCCCGGTGATCTACCTGCCCGCCGAAGACCCGCCCACCGCCATTCATCACCGCCTGCA
CGCCCTTGGGGCGCACCTCAGCGCCGAGGAACGGCAAGCCGTGGCTGACGGCCTGCTGATCCAGCCGCTG
ATCGGCAGCCTGCCCAACATCATGGCCCCGGAGTGGTTCGACGGCCTCAAGCGCGCCGCCGAGGGCCGCC
GCCTGATGGTGCTGGACACGCTGCGCCGGTTCCACATCGAGGAAGAAAACGCCAGCGGCCCCATGGCCCA
GGTCATCGGTCGCATGGAGGCCATCGCCGCCGATACCGGGTGCTCTATCGTGTTCCTGCACCATGCCAGC
AAGGGCGCGGCCATGATGGGCGCAGGCGACCAGCAGCAGGCCAGCCGGGGCAGCTCGGTACTGGTCGATA
ACATCCGCTGGCAGTCCTACCTGTCGAGCATGACCAGCGCCGAGGCCGAGGAATGGGGTGTGGACGACGA
CCAGCGCCGGTTCTTCGTCCGCTTCGGTGTGAGCAAGGCCAACTATGGCGCACCGTTCGCTGATCGGTGG
TTCAGGCGGCATGACGGCGGGGTGCTCAAGCCCGCCGTGCTGGAGAGGCAGCGCAAGAGCAAGGGGGTGC
CCCGTGGTGAAGCCTAAGAACAAGCACAGCCTCAGCCACGTCCGGCACGACCCGGCGCACTGTCTGGCCC
CCGGCCTGTTCCGTGCCCTCAAGCGGGGCGAGCGCAAGCGCAGCAAGCTGGACGTGACGTATGACTACGG
CGACGGCAAGCGGATCGAGTTCAGCGGCCCGGAGCCGCTGGGCGCTGATGATCTGCGCATCCTGCAAGGG
CTGGTGGCCATGGCTGGGCCTAATGGCCTAGTGCTTGGCCCGGAACCCAAGACCGAAGGCGGACGGCAGC
TCCGGCTGTTCCTGGAACCCAAGTGGGAGGCCGTCACCGCTGATGCCATGGTGGTCAAAGGTAGCTATCG
GGCGCTGGCAAAGGAAATCGGGGCAGAGGTCGATAGTGGTGGGGCGCTCAAGCACATACAGGACTGCATC
GAGCGCCTTTGGAAGGTATCCATCATCGCCCAGAATGGCCGCAAGCGGCAGGGGTTTCGGCTGCTGTCGG
AGTACGCCAGCGACGAGGCGGACGGGCGCCTGTACGTGGCCCTGAACCCCTTGATCGCGCAGGCCGTCAT
GGGTGGCGGCCAGCATGTGCGCATCAGCATGGACGAGGTGCGGGCGCTGGACAGCGAAACCGCCCGCCTG
CTGCACCAGCGGCTGTGTGGCTGGATCGACCCCGGCAAAACCGGCAAGGCTTCCATAGATACCTTGTGCG
GCTATGTCTGGCCGTCAGAGGCCAGTGGTTCGACCATGCGCAAGCGCCGCCAGCGGGTGCGCGAGGCGTT
GCCGGAGCTGGTCGCGCTGGGCTGGACGGTAACCGAGTTCGCGGCGGGCAAGTACGACATCACCCGGCCC
AAGGCGGCAGGCTGACCCCCCCCACTCTATTGTAAACAAGACATTTTTATCTTTTATATTCAATGGCTTA
TTTTCCTGCTAATTGGTAATACCATGAAAAATACCATGCTCAGAAAAGGCTTAACAATATTTTGAAAAAT
TGCCTACTGAGCGCTGCCGCACAGCTCCATAGGCCGCTTTCCTGGCTTTGCTTCCAGATGTATGCTCTTC
TGCTCCTGCCGGCCGACTGTCCCTAGTGCTTGGATTCTCACCAATAAAAAACGCCCGGCGGCAACCGAGC
GTTCTGAACAAATCCAGATGGAGTTCTGAGGTCATTACTGGATCTATCAACAGGAGTCCAAGCGAGCTCG
ATATCCGTCGGCTTGAACGAATTGTTAGACATTATTTGCCGACTACCTTGGTGATCTCGCCTTTCACGTA
GTGGACAAATTCTTCCAACTGATCTGCGCGCGAGGCCAAGCGATCTTCTTCTTGTCCAAGATAAGCCTGT
CTAGCTTCAAGTATGACGGGCTGATACTGGGCCGGCAGGCGCTCCATTGCCCAGTCGGCAGCGACATCCT
TCGGCGCGATTTTGCCGGTTACTGCGCTGTACCAAATGCGGGACAACGTAAGCACTACATTTCGCTCATC
GCCAGCCCAGTCGGGCGGCGAGTTCCATAGCGTTAAGGTTTCATTTAGCGCCTCAAATAGATCCTGTTCA
GGAACCGGATCAAAGAGTTCCTCCGCCGCTGGACCTACCAAGGCAACGCTATGTTCTCTTGCTTTTGTCA
GCAAGATAGCCAGATCAATGTCGATCGTGGCTGGCTCGAAGATACCTGCAAGAATGTCATTGCGCTGCCA
TTCTCCAAATTGCAGTTCGCGCTTAGCTGGATAACGCCACGGAATGATGTCGTCGTGCACAACAATGGTG
ACTTCTACAGCGCGGAGAATCTCGCTCTCTCCAGGGGAAGCCGAAGTTTCCAAAAGGTCGTTGATCAAAG
CTCGCCGCGTTGTTTCATCAAGCCTTACGGTCACCGTAACCAGCAAATCAATATCACTGTGTGGCTTCAG
GCCGCCATCCACTGCGGAGCCGTACAAATGTACGGCCAGCAACGTCGGTTCGAGATGGCGCTCGATGACG
CCAACTACCTCTGATAGTTGAGTCGATACTTCGGCGATCACCGCTTCCCTCATGATGTTTAACTTTGTTT
TAGGGCGACTGCCCTGCTGCGTAACATCGTTGCTGCTCCATAACATCAAACATCGACCCACGGCGTAACG
CGCTTGCTGCTTGGATGCCCGAGGCATAGACTGTACCCC
